Addgene plasmid #45445: pCI-EGFP-NR2a wt
Depositing lab: Andres Barria & Robert Malinow. Depositing organization: Cold Spring Harbor Laboratory. Publication: Subunit-specific NMDA receptor trafficking to synapses. Barria A, Malinow R. Neuron. 2002 Jul 18;35(2):345-53. 10.1016/S0896-6273(02)00776-6 PubMed 12160751.
Backbone
  Vector backbone: pCI
  Backbone manufacturer: Promega
  Backbone size w/o insert (bp): 4006
  Total vector size (bp): 10031
  Vector type: Mammalian Expression
Growth in bacteria
  Bacterial resistance: Ampicillin, 100 μg/mL
  Growth temperature: 37°C
  Growth strain: DH5alpha
  Copy number: Unknown
Gene/Insert
  Gene/Insert name: NR2A (alt names: NMDAR2A; GRIN2a; GluN2a)
  Species: R. norvegicus (rat)
  Insert size (bp): 6000
  Mutation: EGFP inserted after the predicted signal peptide cleavage site (after amino acid residue 21)
  GenBank ID: D13211.1 BAA02498.1
  Entrez Gene: Grin2a (a.k.a. GluN2A, NMDAR2A, NR2A)
  Promoter: CMV
  Tag / fusion protein: EGFP (N terminal on insert)
  Cloning method: Restriction Enzyme; 5′ cloning site NheI (destroyed during cloning); 3′ cloning site SalI (destroyed during cloning)
  Sequencing primers: 5′ T7; chim-int-F (TCTTACTGACATCCACTTTGCC); 3′ EBV-rev
Resource information
  A portion of this plasmid was derived from a plasmid made by: Rat NMDA receptor genes originally cloned by Shigetada Nakanishi (PMID: 1834949)
Terms and licenses: Academic/Nonprofit Terms; Industry Terms: Not Available to Industry
How to cite: pCI-EGFP-NR2a wt was a gift from Andres Barria & Robert Malinow (Addgene plasmid # 45445 ; http://n2t.net/addgene:45445 ; RRID:Addgene_45445)
