[The description below was written by a language model from this plasmid's Addgene catalogue record and pLannotate feature annotations shown in this document.]
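Description:
pCI-EGFP-NR2a wt is a mammalian expression plasmid of about 10 kb, built on the Promega pCI backbone, that encodes the rat NMDA receptor subunit NR2A (GluN2A, Grin2a) tagged with EGFP. It is propagated in E. coli through a high-copy ColE1/pUC-type origin and selected with ampicillin via the β-lactamase gene. An f1 phage origin is also present, along with short remnants of lacZα, bom, rop and SV40 large T sequences that are backbone vestiges rather than functional parts.

Expression is driven by the human cytomegalovirus immediate-early enhancer and promoter, followed by the pCI chimeric β-globin/immunoglobulin intron, which generally improves processing and expression of the transcript. A T7 promoter sits just upstream of the insert and serves as a sequencing primer site. An SV40 polyadenylation signal is annotated downstream of the insert, although the table lists it on the minus strand. EGFP is not placed at the extreme N-terminus. According to the record, it was inserted after the predicted signal peptide cleavage site, following residue 21, so the native signal peptide should still direct membrane insertion and the fluorescent tag should sit at the extracellular N-terminus of the mature subunit. The feature table agrees with this, showing the EGFP coding region immediately followed by the Grin2a coding sequence. The insert was cloned between NheI and SalI sites, both of which were destroyed.

The "wt" designation indicates an otherwise unmutated receptor sequence. The associated publication concerns subunit-specific trafficking of NMDA receptors to synapses, so the construct is suited to visualising the expression, surface delivery and synaptic localisation of NR2A-containing receptors in transfected cells.
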