Features (pLannotate 1.2.2; 15 found; start..end, strand, type, name):
    140..517     +  enhancer       CMV enhancer: human cytomegalovirus immediate early enhancer
    519..718     +  promoter       CMV promoter: human cytomegalovirus (CMV) immediate early promoter
    857..989     +  intron         chimeric intron: chimera between introns from human β-globin and immunoglobulin heavy chain genes
   1034..1052    +  promoter       T7 promoter: promoter for bacteriophage T7 RNA polymerase
   1273..1986    +  CDS            EGFP: EGFP is a basic (constitutively fluorescent) green fluorescent protein published in 1996, derived from Aequorea victoria. It is reported to be a rapidly-maturing weak dimer with moderate acid sensitivity.
   1990..6309    +  CDS            Grin2a: NMDE1_RAT - Experimental evidence at protein level: Swiss-Prot protein existence level 1. Component of NMDA receptor complexes that function as heterotetrameric, ligand-gated ion channels with high calcium permeability and voltage-dependent sensitivity to magnesium. Channel activation requires binding of the neurotransmitter glutamate to the epsilon subunit, glycine binding to the zeta subunit, plus membrane depolarization to eliminate channel inhibition by Mg(2+). Sensitivity to glutamate and channel kinetics depend on the subunit composition; channels containing GRIN1 and GRIN2A have lower s
   7145..7266    -  polyA_signal   SV40 poly(A) signal: SV40 polyadenylation signal
   7289..7357    -  CDS            large T antigen (fragment): large T antigen from SV40 (simian virus 40)
   7376..7443    +  CDS            lacZα (fragment): LacZα fragment of β-galactosidase; lacZ fragment
   7447..7875    +  rep_origin     f1 ori (sequence partly withheld): f1 bacteriophage origin of replication; arrow indicates direction of (+) strand synthesis
   7903..8002    -  misc_feature   bom (fragment): basis of mobility region from pBR322
   8104..8139    -  CDS            rop (fragment): Rop protein, which maintains plasmids at low copy number; rop
   8234..8338    +  promoter       AmpR promoter: bla
   8339..9199    +  CDS            AmpR: β-lactamase; bla; confers resistance to ampicillin, carbenicillin, and related antibiotics
   9370..9958    +  rep_origin     ori: high-copy-number ColE1/pMB1/pBR322/pUC origin of replication
>Addgene plasmid #45445 | pCI-EGFP-NR2a wt | depositor full sequence | sequence record 63441 | pCI-EGFP-NR2a wt sequence 10031 bps
TCAATATTGGCCATTAGCCATATTATTCATTGGTTATATAGCATAAATCAATATTGGCTATTGGCCATTG
CATACGTTGTATCTATATCATAATATGTACATTTATATTGGCTCATGTCCAATATGACCGCCATGTTGGC
ATTGATTATTGACTAGTTATTAATAGTAATCAATTACGGGGTCATTAGTTCATAGCCCATATATGGAGTT
CCGCGTTACATAACTTACGGTAAATGGCCCGCCTGGCTGACCGCCCAACGACCCCCGCCCATTGACGTCA
ATAATGACGTATGTTCCCATAGTAACGCCAATAGGGACTTTCCATTGACGTCAATGGGTGGAGTATTTAC
GGTAAACTGCCCACTTGGCAGTACATCAAGTGTATCATATGCCAAGTCCGCCCCCTATTGACGTCAATGA
CGGTAAATGGCCCGCCTGGCATTATGCCCAGTACATGACCTTACGGGACTTTCCTACTTGGCAGTACATC
TACGTATTAGTCATCGCTATTACCATGGTGATGCGGTTTTGGCAGTACACCAATGGGCGTGGATAGCGGT
TTGACTCACGGGGATTTCCAAGTCTCCACCCCATTGACGTCAATGGGAGTTTGTTTTGGCACCAAAATCA
ACGGGACTTTCCAAAATGTCGTAATAACCCCGCCCCGTTGACGCAAATGGGCGGTAGGCGTGTACGGTGG
GAGGTCTATATAAGCAGAGCTCGTTTAGTGAACCGTCAGATCACTAGAAGCTTTATTGCGGTAGTTTATC
ACAGTTAAATTGCTAACGCAGTCAGTGCTTCTGACACAACAGTCTCGAACTTAAGCTGCAGAAGTTGGTC
GTGAGGCACTGGGCAGGTAAGTATCAAGGTTACAAGACAGGTTTAAGGAGACCAATAGAAACTGGGCTTG
TCGAGACAGAGAAGACTCTTGCGTTTCTGATAGGCACCTATTGGTCTTACTGACATCCACTTTGCCTTTC
TCTCCACAGGTGTCCACTCCCAGTTCAATTACAGCTCTTAAGGCTAGAGTACTTAATACGACTCACTATA
GGCTAGACGCGTAGATCTCACGTGAGCATGCGGGAACCCGCTAAACCTGGTGGCTGCTGAGGCGGCCGAG
ATGCTCGTGCGCGCAGCACGCCCCATTGCATCCTCCACCTTCTCCGGCTACAGGGACCCTAAGTGGCGAC
CATGGGCAGATTGGGCTACTGGACCTTGCTGGTATTGCCGGCCCTTCTGGTCTGGCGCGATCCGGCGCAG
AACGCGGCTAGGGTGAGCAAGGGCGAGGAGCTGTTCACCGGGGTGGTGCCCATCCTGGTCGAGCTGGACG
GCGACGTAAACGGCCACAAGTTCAGCGTGTCCGGCGAGGGCGAGGGCGATGCCACCTACGGCAAGCTGAC
CCTGAAGTTCATCTGCACCACCGGCAAGCTGCCCGTGCCCTGGCCCACCCTCGTGACCACCCTGACCTAC
GGCGTGCAGTGCTTCAGCCGCTACCCCGACCACATGAAGCAGCACGACTTCTTCAAGTCCGCCATGCCCG
AAGGCTACGTCCAGGAGCGCACCATCTTCTTCAAGGACGACGGCAACTACAAGACCCGCGCCGAGGTGAA
GTTCGAGGGCGACACCCTGGTGAACCGCATCGAGCTGAAGGGCATCGACTTCAAGGAGGACGGCAACATC
CTGGGGCACAAGCTGGAGTACAACTACAACAGCCACAACGTCTATATCATGGCCGACAAGCAGAAGAACG
GCATCAAGGTGAACTTCAAGATCCGCCACAACATCGAGGACGGCAGCGTGCAGCTCGCCGACCACTACCA
GCAGAACACCCCCATCGGCGACGGCCCCGTGCTGCTGCCCGACAACCACTACCTGAGCACCCAGTCCGCC
CTGAGCAAAGACCCCAACGAGAAGCGCGATCACATGGTCCTGCTGGAGTTCGTGACCGCCGCCGGGATCA
CTCTCGGCATGGACGAGCTGTACAAGGCTAGCGCGGCGGAGAAGGGTCCTCCAGCGCTGAACATTGCGGT
GCTGCTGGGTCACAGCCACGACGTGACAGAACGCGAACTTCGAAATCTGTGGGGCCCAGAGCAGGCAACC
GGCTTGCCCCTGGATGTGAACGTGGTGGCGTTATTGATGAACCGCACTGACCCTAAGAGCCTCATCACGC
ATGTGTGCGACCTCATGTCCGGGGCGCGCATCCACGGCTTGGTGTTTGGAGATGACACGGACCAGGAGGC
TGTGGCCCAGATGCTGGATTTTATCTCCTCACAGACTTTTATCCCCATCTTGGGCATTCATGGGGGTGCA
TCTATGATCATGGCTGACAAGGATCCGACATCCACGTTCTTCCAGTTTGGAGCCTCCATCCAGCAGCAAG
CCACAGTTATGCTGAAGATCATGCAGGACTACGACTGGCACGTCTTCTCCCTGGTCACCACCATCTTCCC
TGGCTACCGAGACTTCATCAGCTTTATCAAGACAACAGTGGACAACAGCTTTGTGGGCTGGGATATGCAG
AACGTGATCACACTGGACACCTCCTTCGAGGACGCCAAGACGCAAGTCCAGCTGAAGAAGATCCATTCTT
CTGTCATCCTGCTCTACTGCTCCAAAGACGAGGCTGTCCTCATCCTGAGCGAGGCTCGCTCCTTCGGCCT
CACTGGCTATGATTTCTTCTGGATTGTCCCCAGTTTGGTGTCTGGGAACACAGAGCTCATCCCCAAAGAG
TTTCCATCAGGTCTCATTTCAGTCTCTTATGACGACTGGGACTACAGCCTGGAGGCAAGAGTGAGAGACG
GTCTTGGGATCTTAACCACTGCCGCATCCTCCATGTTGGAGAAGTTCTCCTACATTCCTGAGGCCAAGGC
CAGCTGCTATGGGCAGGCAGAGAAGCCAGAGACCCCGCTACACACCCTGCACCAATTCATGGTCAATGTG
ACTTGGGATGGCAAGGACTTGTCCTTCACTGAGGAAGGTTACCAGGTGCACCCCAGGCTTGTGGTGATCG
TGCTGAACAAGGACCGGGAGTGGGAAAAGGTGGGCAAGTGGGAGAACCAGACGCTGAGCCTGAGGCACGC
TGTGTGGCCAAGGTACAAGTCCTTTTCTGACTGCGAGCCAGATGACAACCACCTCAGCATTGTCACCTTG
GAGGAAGCCCCCTTCGTCATCGTAGAGGACATAGACCCCCTGACTGAGACCTGTGTGAGGAACACGGTGC
CCTGTCGGAAGTTCGTCAAGATCAACAATTCAACCAACGAAGGGATGAATGTGAAGAAATGCTGCAAGGG
GTTCTGCATCGACATCCTCAAGAAGCTGTCCAGAACTGTGAAGTTCACCTATGACCTCTACCTGGTGACC
AATGGGAAGCATGGGAAAAAGGTTAACAATGTGTGGAATGGAATGATAGGTGAAGTGGTCTATCAACGAG
CAGTCATGGCTGTGGGCTCACTCACCATCAATGAGGAGCGTTCGGAAGTGGTGGACTTCTCGGTGCCCTT
TGTGGAGACAGGAATCAGCGTCATGGTCTCCAGGAGTAATGGCACTGTCTCCCCTTCTGCTTTCCTCGAA
CCCTTCAGTGCCTCCGTCTGGGTGATGATGTTTGTGATGCTGCTCATCGTCTCAGCCATTGCTGTCTTCG
TTTTTGAATACTTCAGTCCTGTTGGATACAACAGAAACTTAGCCAAAGGGAAAGCTCCCCACGGGCCTTC
TTTTACTATTGGAAAAGCTATATGGCTCCTCTGGGGCCTGGTCTTCAACAATTCTGTGCCTGTCCAGAAT
CCTAAAGGCACAACCAGCAAGATCATGGTGTCAGTGTGGGCCTTCTTTGCTGTCATCTTCCTGGCCAGTT
ACACAGCCAACCTGGCTGCCTTCATGATCCAGGAGGAGTTTGTGGACCAAGTGACTGGCCTCAGTGACAA
GAAGTTCCAGAGACCTCATGACTATTCTCCACCTTTCCGATTTGGGACGGTACCCAATGGAAGTACAGAG
AGGAATATTCGTAACAACTACCCGTATATGCACCAGTACATGACCAGATTCAACCAGAGGGGAGTGGAGG
ATGCCTTGGTCAGCTTGAAAACCGGGAAGTTGGACGCTTTCATCTATGACGCAGCCGTCTTGAACTACAA
GGCCGGGAGGGATGAAGGCTGTAAACTGGTGACCATTGGGAGCGGGTACATCTTTGCTACCACAGGCTAT
GGAATTGCGCTGCAGAAGGGCTCACCCTGGAAGAGGCAGATTGACCTCGCTCTGCTCCAGTTTGTTGGTG
ATGGTGAGATGGAGGAGCTGGAGACACTGTGGCTTACGGGCATCTGCCACAACGAGAAGAATGAGGTGAT
GAGTAGCCAGCTGGACATCGATAACATGGCGGGCGTGTTCTACATGCTGGCTGCAGCCATGGCCCTCAGC
CTCATCACCTTCATCTGGGAGCACCTCTTCTACTGGAAGCTGCGCTTCTGCTTCACAGGCGTGTGCTCTG
ACCGGCCCGGGCTGCTCTTCTCCATCAGCAGGGGCATCTATAGTTGCATCCATGGGGTACACATTGAAGA
AAAGAAGAAATCTCCAGATTTCAATCTGACTGGATCACAGAGCAACATGCTAAAGCTTCTTCGGTCAGCT
AAAAACATCTCCAATATGTCCAACATGAACTCCTCAAGAATGGACTCACCTAAAAGAGCTACTGACTTCA
TTCAAAGAGGGTCACTTATTGTGGACATGGTTTCAGACAAGGGAAATTTGATATATTCAGACAACAGATC
CTTTCAAGGGAAGGACAGTATATTTGGAGACAACATGAATGAACTCCAAACATTTGTGGCCAACAGGCAC
AAGGATAATCTCAGTAACTATGTGTTTCAAGGACAGCATCCTCTCACTCTCAATGAGTCCAACCCTAACA
CAGTAGAGGTGGCTGTCAGCACTGAATCCAAAGGGAACTCCCGACCCCGGCAGCTTTGGAAGAAATCCAT
GGAGTCTCTACGCCAGGATTCTCTAAACCAGAACCCAGTCTCCCAGAGGGATGAGAAGACTGCAGAGAAT
CGGACCCACTCGCTAAAGAGTCCTAGGTATCTTCCAGAAGAGGTAGCCCACTCTGACATTTCAGAAACCT
CAAGCCGGGCCACATGCCACAGGGAGCCAGATAACAATAAGAACCACAAGACCAAGGATAACTTCAAACG
GTCAATGGCCTCTAAGTATCCCAAGGACTGTAGCGATGTTGACCGCACCTACATGAAAACCAAAGCAAGT
TCTCCCAGGGATAAGATCTATACCATTGATGGTGAGAAGGAGCCCAGCTTCCACTTAGATCCTCCTCAGT
TTGTTGAGAATATAACCCTGCCTGAGAATGTGGGCTTCCCAGATACCTACCAAGATCACAATGAGAACTT
CCGCAAGGGGGACTCCACACTGCCCATGAACAGGAACCCATTACATAATGAAGACGGGCTTCCCAACAAT
GACCAATATAAACTCTATGCCAAGCACTTTACCTTGAAAGACAAGGGTTCCCCACACAGTGAGGGCAGTG
ATCGATACCGGCAGAACTCCACACATTGCAGAAGCTGCCTTTCGAATCTGCCCACCTACTCAGGCCACTT
TACCATGAGGTCTCCTTTCAAGTGTGATGCCTGTCTGCGGATGGGGAATCTCTATGACATTGATGAAGAC
CAGATGCTTCAGGAGACAGGTAACCCAGCTACTCGGGAGGAGGTCTACCAGCAGGACTGGTCACAGAACA
ACGCCCTCCAGTTCCAGAAGAACAAGCTAAGGATTAACCGACAGCACTCCTATGATAACATTCTGGACAA
ACCCAGAGAGATAGACCTTAGCAGGCCCTCCCGGAGCATAAGCCTCAAGGACAGGGAACGGCTACTGGAG
GGCAACTTGTATGGGAGCCTGTTCAGTGTCCCCTCAAGCAAACTCTTGGGGAACAAAAGCTCCCTTTTCC
CCCAAGGTCTGGAGGACAGCAAGAGGAGCAAGTCTCTCTTGCCAGACCACGCCTCCGATAATCCTTTCCT
CCACACGTATGGGGATGACCAACGCTTAGTTATCGGGAGATGTCCCTCGGACCCTTACAAACACTCATTG
CCATCACAGGCGGTAAATGACAGCTATCTTCGGTCATCCTTGAGGTCAACAGCATCATATTGCTCCAGGG
ACAGTCGGGGCCACAGTGATGTGTATATTTCAGAGCATGTTATGCCTTATGCTGCAAATAAGAATACCAT
GTACTCTACCCCCAGGGTTTTAAATTCCTGCAGCAATAGACGAGTGTACAAGAAAATGCCTAGTATCGAA
TCTGATGTTTAAGATCTTCCATCAGTATTTATCTATAAGGAAACATATAGAATGGCCAACATTATAGAGG
GTAAATGTTGGATGTCCGATAGCACCCTACTAGGAGGAAGAGGGTACAGGGAGGTACTTTTTGTTGGCTC
TTTTGCACATGGCTCCATGCCATAATCTTCCACTCAAGGAATCTTGTGAGATATGTGCTGAGCACAGCAT
ATACCACGTAGGTGAATCCTTAACCAAAAACAAATAAATACACATGGGCAAGTCTCCCAGACATGGCGAC
TGGGCACGGCGGCAATAATGGTGCATCAGACGGCGATGGTGACATTGTGGTTGCCTATATTCCAAATTCC
ATGAAGATCAATCCACCACGTAACTTCCCCCATCAGAAATGCCTCACAGTTTCTCTAATACAGAATAAGC
AATATGGTATGCATGTAAGTCTGACGCAGACAATAAGACAGTTAAGAATGCATCTGCACTGTAGTAAGAT
TGACATGTGCAAGGATTAAGAAGTTTGGCTTGTAACAGTTCTCAGATTTCTTGTTATGCCTTCCATGACA
ACCCTGGATCAGTCCCCCTTAAACTCCAGGTTCGCCCCCCCCCCCAAAGAATAGCAAATCAGCGTGTTTG
TGGCACCCACACTACTTTCATTGTAGGCTTCCCCCAAGACACACCTGGAACAAATAGCCCCAGGGACTCT
CAGGTGGAGAACTGTAAGAATCTCTTTGGATGTTAATGTGTGTGTATCTCTCACCCTCAGCTTCATTGGT
CTTGTTCGGAGCTGCATAAACACTTTTATGTCTTCGATGACCTCGACCCGGGCGGCCGCTTCGAGCAGAC
ATGATAAGATACATTGATGAGTTTGGACAAACCACAACTAGAATGCAGTGAAAAAAATGCTTTATTTGTG
AAATTTGTGATGCTATTGCTTTATTTGTAACCATTATAAGCTGCAATAAACAAGTTAACAACAACAATTG
CATTCATTTTATGTTTCAGGTTCAGGGGGAGATGTGGGAGGTTTTTTAAAGCAAGTAAAACCTCTACAAA
TGTGGTAAAATCGATAAGGATCCGGGCTGGCGTAATAGCGAAGAGGCCCGCACCGATCGCCCTTCCCAAC
AGTTGCGCAGCCTGAATGGCGAATGG
[124 nt withheld, positions 7447-7570]
C
[91 nt withheld, positions 7572-7662]
A
[49 nt withheld, positions 7664-7712]
CCTTTGACGTTGGAGTCCACGTTCTTT
[37 nt withheld, positions 7740-7776]
ACCCTATCTCGGTCTATTCTTTTGATTTATAAGGGATTTTGCCGATTTCGGCCTATTGGTTAAAAAATGA
GCTGATTTAACAAAAATTTAACGCGAATTTTAACAAAATATTAACGCTTACAATTTCCTGATGCGGTATT
TTCTCCTTACGCATCTGTGCGGTATTTCACACCGCATATGGTGCACTCTCAGTACAATCTGCTCTGATGC
CGCATAGTTAAGCCAGCCCCGACACCCGCCAACACCCGCTGACGCGCCCTGACGGGCTTGTCTGCTCCCG
GCATCCGCTTACAGACAAGCTGTGACCGTCTCCGGGAGCTGCATGTGTCAGAGGTTTTCACCGTCATCAC
CGAAACGCGCGAGACGAAAGGGCCTCGTGATACGCCTATTTTTATAGGTTAATGTCATGATAATAATGGT
TTCTTAGACGTCAGGTGGCACTTTTCGGGGAAATGTGCGCGGAACCCCTATTTGTTTATTTTTCTAAATA
CATTCAAATATGTATCCGCTCATGAGACAATAACCCTGATAAATGCTTCAATAATATTGAAAAAGGAAGA
GTATGAGTATTCAACATTTCCGTGTCGCCCTTATTCCCTTTTTTGCGGCATTTTGCCTTCCTGTTTTTGC
TCACCCAGAAACGCTGGTGAAAGTAAAAGATGCTGAAGATCAGTTGGGTGCACGAGTGGGTTACATCGAA
CTGGATCTCAACAGCGGTAAGATCCTTGAGAGTTTTCGCCCCGAAGAACGTTTTCCAATGATGAGCACTT
TTAAAGTTCTGCTATGTGGCGCGGTATTATCCCGTATTGACGCCGGGCAAGAGCAACTCGGTCGCCGCAT
ACACTATTCTCAGAATGACTTGGTTGAGTACTCACCAGTCACAGAAAAGCATCTTACGGATGGCATGACA
GTAAGAGAATTATGCAGTGCTGCCATAACCATGAGTGATAACACTGCGGCCAACTTACTTCTGACAACGA
TCGGAGGACCGAAGGAGCTAACCGCTTTTTTGCACAACATGGGGGATCATGTAACTCGCCTTGATCGTTG
GGAACCGGAGCTGAATGAAGCCATACCAAACGACGAGCGTGACACCACGATGCCTGTAGCAATGGCAACA
ACGTTGCGCAAACTATTAACTGGCGAACTACTTACTCTAGCTTCCCGGCAACAATTAATAGACTGGATGG
AGGCGGATAAAGTTGCAGGACCACTTCTGCGCTCGGCCCTTCCGGCTGGCTGGTTTATTGCTGATAAATC
TGGAGCCGGTGAGCGTGGGTCTCGCGGTATCATTGCAGCACTGGGGCCAGATGGTAAGCCCTCCCGTATC
GTAGTTATCTACACGACGGGGAGTCAGGCAACTATGGATGAACGAAATAGACAGATCGCTGAGATAGGTG
CCTCACTGATTAAGCATTGGTAACTGTCAGACCAAGTTTACTCATATATACTTTAGATTGATTTAAAACT
TCATTTTTAATTTAAAAGGATCTAGGTGAAGATCCTTTTTGATAATCTCATGACCAAAATCCCTTAACGT
GAGTTTTCGTTCCACTGAGCGTCAGACCCCGTAGAAAAGATCAAAGGATCTTCTTGAGATCCTTTTTTTC
TGCGCGTAATCTGCTGCTTGCAAACAAAAAAACCACCGCTACCAGCGGTGGTTTGTTTGCCGGATCAAGA
GCTACCAACTCTTTTTCCGAAGGTAACTGGCTTCAGCAGAGCGCAGATACCAAATACTGTTCTTCTAGTG
TAGCCGTAGTTAGGCCACCACTTCAAGAACTCTGTAGCACCGCCTACATACCTCGCTCTGCTAATCCTGT
TACCAGTGGCTGCTGCCAGTGGCGATAAGTCGTGTCTTACCGGGTTGGACTCAAGACGATAGTTACCGGA
TAAGGCGCAGCGGTCGGGCTGAACGGGGGGTTCGTGCACACAGCCCAGCTTGGAGCGAACGACCTACACC
GAACTGAGATACCTACAGCGTGAGCTATGAGAAAGCGCCACGCTTCCCGAAGGGAGAAAGGCGGACAGGT
ATCCGGTAAGCGGCAGGGTCGGAACAGGAGAGCGCACGAGGGAGCTTCCAGGGGGAAACGCCTGGTATCT
TTATAGTCCTGTCGGGTTTCGCCACCTCTGACTTGAGCGTCGATTTTTGTGATGCTCGTCAGGGGGGCGG
AGCCTATGGAAAAACGCCAGCAACGCGGCCTTTTTACGGTTCCTGGCCTTTTGCTGGCCTTTTGCTCACA
TGGCTCGACAGATCT
