>Addgene plasmid #45445 | pCI-EGFP-NR2a wt | addgene partial sequence | sequence record 64099 | chim-int-F 5'-TCTTACTGACATCCACTTTGCC-3'
GGTGTCCACTCCCAGTTCAATTACAGCTCTTAAGGCTAGAGTACTTAATACGACTCACTATAGGCTAGAC
GCGTAGATCTCACGTGAGCATGCGGGAACCCGCTAAACCTGGTGGCTGCTGAGGCGGCCGAGATGCTCGT
GCGCGCAGCACGCCCCATTGCATCCTCCACCTTCTCCGGCTACAGGGACCCTAAGTGGCGACCATGGGCA
GATTGGGCTACTGGACCTTGCTGGTATTGCCGGCCCTTCTGGTCTGGCGCGATCCGGCGCAGAACGCGGC
TAGGGTGAGCAAGGGCGAGGAGCTGTTCACCGGGGTGGTGCCCATCCTGGTCGAGCTGGACGGCGACGTA
AACGGCCACAAGTTCAGCGTGTCCGGCGAGGGCGAGGGCGATGCCACCTACGGCAAGCTGACCCTGAAGT
TCATCTGCACCACCGGCAAGCTGCCCGTGCCCTGGCCCACCCTCGTGACCACCCTGACCTACGGCGTGCA
GTGCTTCAGCCGCTACCCCGACCACATGAAGCAGCACGACTTCTTCAAGTCCGCCATGCCCGAAGGCTAC
GTCCAGGAGCGCACCATCTTCTTCAAGGACGACGGCAACTACAAGACCCGCGCCGAGGTGAAGTTCGAGG
GCGACACCCTGGTGAACCGCATCGAGCTGAAGGGCATCGACTTCAAGGAGGACGGCAACATCCTGGGGCA
CAAGCTGGAGTACAACTACAACAGCCACAACGTCTATATCATGGCCGACAAGCAGAAGAACGGCATCAAG
GTGAACTTCAAGATCCGCCACAACATCGAGGACGGCAGCGTGCAGCTCGCCGACCACTACCAGCAGAACA
CCCCCATCGGCGACGGCCCCGTGCTGCTGCCCGACAACCACTACCTGAGCACCCAGTCCGCCCTGAGCAA
AGACCCCAACGAGAAGCGCGATCACATGGTCCT
