>Addgene plasmid #45445 | pCI-EGFP-NR2a wt | addgene partial sequence | sequence record 64272 | EGFP_C
CTCTCGGCATGGACGAGCTGTACAAGGCTAGCGCGGCGGAGAAGGGTCCTCCAGCGCTGAACATTGCGGT
GCTGCTGGGTCACAGCCACGACGTGACAGAACGCGAACTTCGAAATCTGTGGGGCCCAGAGCAGGCAACC
GGCTTGCCCCTGGATGTGAACGTGGTGGCGTTATTGATGAACCGCACTGACCCTAAGAGCCTCATCACGC
ATGTGTGCGACCTCATGTCCGGGGCGCGCATCCACGGCTTGGTGTTTGGAGATGACACGGACCAGGAGGC
TGTGGCCCAGATGCTGGATTTTATCTCCTCACAGACTTTTATCCCCATCTTGGGCATTCATGGGGGTGCA
TCTATGATCATGGCTGACAAGGATCCGACATCCACGTTCTTCCAGTTTGGAGCCTCCATCCAGCAGCAAG
CCACAGTTATGCTGAAGATCATGCAGGACTACGACTGGCACGTCTTCTCCCTGGTCACCACCATCTTCCC
TGGCTACCGAGACTTCATCAGCTTTATCAAGACAACAGTGGACAACAGCTTTGTGGGCTGGGATATGCAG
AACGTGATCACACTGGACACCTCCTTCGAGGACGCCAAGACGCAGGTCCAGCTGAAGAAGATCCATTCTT
CTGTCATCCTGCTCTACTGCTCCAAAGACGAGGCTGTCCTCATCCTGAGCGAGGCTCGCTCCTTCGGCCT
CACTGGCTATGATTTCTTCTGGATTGTCCCCAGTTTGGTGTCTGGGAACACAGAGCTCATCCCCAAAGAG
TTTCCATCAGGTCTCATTTCAGTCTCTTATGACGACTGGGACTACAGCCTGGAGGCAAGAGTGAGAGACG
GTCTTG
